>Addgene plasmid #136869 | pEBTetDBl-CLIP-Cep72 | depositor full sequence | sequence record 264166 | Full Sequence
TTGTACAAAGTGGTGATGGCAGCTAGCGGCGCGCCCGGCCGCGGGGCAGTGCATGTAATCCCTTCAGTTG
GTTGGTACAACTTGCCAACTGGGCCCTGTTCCACATGTGACACGGGGGGGGACCAAACACAAAGGGGTTC
TCTGACTGTAGTTGACATCCTTATAAATGGATGTGCACATTTGCCAACACTGAGTGGCTTTCATCCTGGA
GCAGACTTTGCAGTCTGTGGACTGCAACACAACATTGCCTTTATGTGTAACTCTTGGCTGAAGCTCTTAC
ACCAATGCTGGGGGACATGTACCTCCCAGGGGCCCAGGAAGACTACGGGAGGCTACACCAACGTCAATCA
GAGGGGCCTGTGTAGCTACCGATAAGCGGACCCTCAAGAGGGCATTAGCAATAGTGTTTATAAGGCCCCC
TTGTTAACCCTAAACGGGTAGCATATGCTTCCCGGGTAGTAGTATATACTATCCAGACTAACCCTAATTC
AATAGCATATGTTACCCAACGGGAAGCATATGCTATCGAATTAGGGTTAGTAAAAGGGTCCTAAGGAACA
GCGATATCTCCCACCCCATGAGCTGTCACGGTTTTATTTACATGGGGTCAGGATTCCACGAGGGTAGTGA
ACCATTTTAGTCACAAGGGCAGTGGCTGAAGATCAAGGAGCGGGCAGTGAACTCTCCTGAATCTTCGCCT
GCTTCTTCATTCTCCTTCGTTTAGCTAATAGAATAACTGCTGAGTTGTGAACAGTAAGGTGTATGTGAGG
TGCTCGAAAACAAGGTTTCAGGTGACGCCCCCAGAATAAAATTTGGACGGGGGGTTCAGTGGTGGCATTG
TGCTATGACACCAATATAACCCTCACAAACCCCTTGGGCAATAAATACTAGTGTAGGAATGAAACATTCT
GAATATCTTTAACAATAGAAATCCATGGGGTGGGGACAAGCCGTAAAGACTGGATGTCCATCTCACACGA
ATTTATGGCTATGGGCAACACATAATCCTAGTGCAATATGATACTGGGGTTATTAAGATGTGTCCCAGGC
AGGGACCAAGACAGGTGAACCATGTTGTTACACTCTATTTGTAACAAGGGGAAAGAGAGTGGACGCCGAC
AGCAGCGGACTCCACTGGTTGTCTCTAACACCCCCGAAAATTAAACGGGGCTCCACGCCAATGGGGCCCA
TAAACAAAGACAAGTGGCCACTCTTTTTTTTGAAATTGTGGAGTGGGGGCACGCGTCAGCCCCCACACGC
CGCCCTGCGGTTTTGGACTGTAAAATAAGGGTGTAATAACTTGGCTGATTGTAACCCCGCTAACCACTGC
GGTCAAACCACTTGCCCACAAAACCACTAATGGCACCCCGGGGAATACCTGCATAAGTAGGTGGGCGGGC
CAAGATAGGGGCGCGATTGCTGCGATCTGGAGGACAAATTACACACACTTGCGCCTGAGCGCCAAGCACA
GGGTTGTTGGTCCTCATATTCACGAGGTCGCTGAGAGCACGGTGGGCTAATGTTGCCATGGGTAGCATAT
ACTACCCAAATATCTGGATAGCATATGCTATCCTAATCTATATCTGGGTAGCATAGGCTATCCTAATCTA
TATCTGGGTAGCATATGCTATCCTAATCTATATCTGGGTAGTATATGCTATCCTAATTTATATCTGGGTA
GCATAGGCTATCCTAATCTATATCTGGGTAGCATATGCTATCCTAATCTATATCTGGGTAGTATATGCTA
TCCTAATCTGTATCCGGGTAGCATATGCTATCCTAATAGAGATTAGGGTAGTATATGCTATCCTAATTTA
TATCTGGGTAGCATATACTACCCAAATATCTGGATAGCATATGCTATCCTAATCTATATCTGGGTAGCAT
ATGCTATCCTAATCTATATCTGGGTAGCATAGGCTATCCTAATCTATATCTGGGTAGCATATGCTATCCT
AATCTATATCTGGGTAGTATATGCTATCCTAATTTATATCTGGGTAGCATAGGCTATCCTAATCTATATC
TGGGTAGCATATGCTATCCTAATCTATATCTGGGTAGTATATGCTATCCTAATCTGTATCCGGGTAGCAT
ATGCTATCCTCATGCATATACAGTCAGCATATGATACCCAGTAGTAGAGTGGGAGTGCTATCCTTTGCAT
ATGCCGCCACCTCCCAAGGGGGCGTGAATTTTCGCTGCTTGTCCTTTTCCTGCTGGTTGCTCCCATTCTT
AGGTGAATTTAAGGAGGCCAGGCTAAAGCCGTCGCATGTCTGATTGCTCACCAGGTAAATGTCGCTAATG
TTTTCCAACGCGAGAAGGTGTTGAGCGCGGAGCTGAGTGACGTGACAACATGGGTATGCCCAATTGCCCC
ATGTTGGGAGGACGAAAATGGTGACAAGACAGATGGCCAGAAATACACCAACAGCACGCATGATGTCTAC
TGGGGATTTATTCTTTAGTGCGGGGGAATACACGGCTTTTAATACGATTGAGGGCGTCTCCTAACAAGTT
ACATCACTCCTGCCCTTCCTCACCCTCATCTCCATCACCTCCTTCATCTCCGTCATCTCCGTCATCACCC
TCCGCGGCAGCCCCTTCCACCATAGGTGGAAACCAGGGAGGCAAATCTACTCCATCGTCAAAGCTGCACA
CAGTCACCCTGATATTGCAGGTAGGAGCGGGCTTTGTCATAACAAGGTCCTTAATCGCATCCTTCAAAAC
CTCAGCAAATATATGAGTTTGTAAAAAGACCATGAAATAACAGACAATGGACTCCCTTAGCGGGCCAGGT
TGTGGGCCGGGTCCAGGGGCCATTCCAAAGGGGAGACGACTCAATGGTGTAAGACGACATTGTGGAATAG
CAAGGGCAGTTCCTCGCCTTAGGTTGTAAAGGGAGGTCTTACTACCTCCATATACGAACACACCGGCGAC
CCAAGTTCCTTCGTCGGTAGTCCTTTCTACGTGACTCCTAGCCAGGAGAGCTCTTAAACCTTCTGCAATG
TTCTCAAATTTCGGGTTGGAACCTCCTTGACCACGATGCTTTTCCAAACCACCCTCCTTTTTTGCGCCCT
GCCTCCATCACCCTGACCCCGGGGTCCAGTGCTTGGGCCTTCTCCTGGGTCATCTGCGGGGCCCTGCTCT
ATCGCTCCCGGGGGCACGTCAGGCTCACCATCTGGGCCACCTTCTTGGTGGTATTCAAAATAATCGGCTT
CCCCTACAGGGTGGAAAAATGGCCTTCTACCTGGAGGGGGCCTGCGCGGTGGAGACCCGGATGATGATGA
CTGACTACTGGGACTCCTGGGCCTCTTTTCTCCACGTCCACGACCTCTCCCCCTGGCTCTTTCACGACTT
CCCCCCCTGGCTCTTTCACGTCCTCTACCCCGGCGGCCTCCACTACCTCCTCGACCCCGGCCTCCACTAC
CTCCTCGACCCCGGCCTCCACTGCCTCCTCGACCCCGGCCTCCACCTCCTGCTCCTGCCCCTCCTGCTCC
TGCCCCTCCTCCTGCTCCTGCCCCTCCTGCCCCTCCTGCTCCTGCCCCTCCTGCCCCTCCTGCTCCTGCC
CCTCCTGCCCCTCCTGCTCCTGCCCCTCCTGCCCCTCCTCCTGCTCCTGCCCCTCCTGCCCCTCCTCCTG
CTCCTGCCCCTCCTGCCCCTCCTGCTCCTGCCCCTCCTGCCCCTCCTGCTCCTGCCCCTCCTGCCCCTCC
TGCTCCTGCCCCTCCTGCTCCTGCCCCTCCTGCTCCTGCCCCTCCTGCTCCTGCCCCTCCTGCCCCTCCT
GCCCCTCCTCCTGCTCCTGCCCCTCCTGCTCCTGCCCCTCCTGCCCCTCCTGCCCCTCCTGCTCCTGCCC
CTCCTCCTGCTCCTGCCCCTCCTGCCCCTCCTGCCCCTCCTCCTGCTCCTGCCCCTCCTGCCCCTCCTCC
TGCTCCTGCCCCTCCTCCTGCTCCTGCCCCTCCTGCCCCTCCTGCCCCTCCTCCTGCTCCTGCCCCTCCT
GCCCCTCCTCCTGCTCCTGCCCCTCCTCCTGCTCCTGCCCCTCCTGCCCCTCCTGCCCCTCCTCCTGCTC
CTGCCCCTCCTCCTGCTCCTGCCCCTCCTGCCCCTCCTGCCCCTCCTGCCCCTCCTCCTGCTCCTGCCCC
TCCTCCTGCTCCTGCCCCTCCTGCTCCTGCCCCTCCCGCTCCTGCTCCTGCTCCTGTTCCACCGTGGGTC
CCTTTGCAGCCAATGCAACTTGGACGTTTTTGGGGTCTCCGGACACCATCTCTATGTCTTGGCCCTGATC
CTGAGCCGCCCGGGGCTCCTGGTCTTCCGCCTCCTCGTCCTCGTCCTCTTCCCCGTCCTCGTCCATGGTT
ATCACCCCCTCTTCTTTGAGGTCCACTGCCGCCGGAGCCTTCTGGTCCAGATGTGTCTCCCTTCTCTCCT
AGGCCATTTCCAGGTCCTGTACCTGGCCCCTCGTCAGACATGATTCACACTAAAAGAGATCAATAGACAT
CTTTATTAGACGACGCTCAGTGAATACAGGGAGTGCAGACTCCTGCCCCCTCCAACAGCCCCCCCACCCT
CATCCCCTTCATGGTCGCTGTCAGACAGATCCAGGTCTGAAAATTCCCCATCCTCCGAACCATCCTCGTC
CTCATCACCAATTACTCGCAGCCCGGAAAACTCCCGCTGAACATCCTCAAGATTTGCGTCCTGAGCCTCA
AGCCAGGCCTCAAATTCCTCGTCCCCCTTTTTGCTGGACGGTAGGGATGGGGATTCTCGGGACCCCTCCT
CTTCCTCTTCAAGGTCACCAGACAGAGATGCTACTGGGGCAACGGAAGAAAAGCTGGGTGCGGCCTGTGA
GGATCAGCTTATCGATGATAAGCTGTCAAACATGAGAATTCTTGAAGACGAAAGGGCCTCGTGATACGCC
TATTTTTATAGGTTAATGTCATGATAATAATGGTTTCTTAGACGTCAGGTGGCACTTTTCGGGGAAATGT
GCGCGGAACCCCTATTTGTTTATTTTTCTAAATACATTCAAATATGTATCCGCTCATGAGACAATAACCC
TGATAAATGCTTCAATAATATTGAAAAAGGAAGAGTATGAGTATTCAACATTTCCGTGTCGCCCTTATTC
CCTTTTTTGCGGCATTTTGCCTTCCTGTTTTTGCTCACCCAGAAACGCTGGTGAAAGTAAAAGATGCTGA
AGATCAGTTGGGTGCACGAGTGGGTTACATCGAACTGGATCTCAACAGCGGTAAGATCCTTGAGAGTTTT
CGCCCCGAAGAACGTTTTCCAATGATGAGCACTTTTAAAGTTCTGCTATGTGGCGCGGTATTATCCCGTG
TTGACGCCGGGCAAGAGCAACTCGGTCGCCGCATACACTATTCTCAGAATGACTTGGTTGAGTACTCACC
AGTCACAGAAAAGCATCTTACGGATGGCATGACAGTAAGAGAATTATGCAGTGCTGCCATAACCATGAGT
GATAACACTGCGGCCAACTTACTTCTGACAACGATCGGAGGACCGAAGGAGCTAACCGCTTTTTTGCACA
ACATGGGGGATCATGTAACTCGCCTTGATCGTTGGGAACCGGAGCTGAATGAAGCCATACCAAACGACGA
GCGTGACACCACGATGCCTGCAGCAATGGCAACAACGTTGCGCAAACTATTAACTGGCGAACTACTTACT
CTAGCTTCCCGGCAACAATTAATAGACTGGATGGAGGCGGATAAAGTTGCAGGACCACTTCTGCGCTCGG
CCCTTCCGGCTGGCTGGTTTATTGCTGATAAATCTGGAGCCGGTGAGCGTGGGTCTCGCGGTATCATTGC
AGCACTGGGGCCAGATGGTAAGCCCTCCCGTATCGTAGTTATCTACACGACGGGGAGTCAGGCAACTATG
GATGAACGAAATAGACAGATCGCTGAGATAGGTGCCTCACTGATTAAGCATTGGTAACTGTCAGACCAAG
TTTACTCATATATACTTTAGATTGATTTAAAACTTCATTTTTAATTTAAAAGGATCTAGGTGAAGATCCT
TTTTGATAATCTCATGACCAAAATCCCTTAACGTGAGTTTTCGTTCCACTGAGCGTCAGACCCCGTAGAA
AAGATCAAAGGATCTTCTTGAGATCCTTTTTTTCTGCGCGTAATCTGCTGCTTGCAAACAAAAAAACCAC
CGCTACCAGCGGTGGTTTGTTTGCCGGATCAAGAGCTACCAACTCTTTTTCCGAAGGTAACTGGCTTCAG
CAGAGCGCAGATACCAAATACTGTCCTTCTAGTGTAGCCGTAGTTAGGCCACCACTTCAAGAACTCTGTA
GCACCGCCTACATACCTCGCTCTGCTAATCCTGTTACCAGTGGCTGCTGCCAGTGGCGATAAGTCGTGTC
TTACCGGGTTGGACTCAAGACGATAGTTACCGGATAAGGCGCAGCGGTCGGGCTGAACGGGGGGTTCGTG
CACACAGCCCAGCTTGGAGCGAACGACCTACACCGAACTGAGATACCTACAGCGTGAGCTATGAGAAAGC
GCCACGCTTCCCGAAGGGAGAAAGGCGGACAGGTATCCGGTAAGCGGCAGGGTCGGAACAGGAGAGCGCA
CGAGGGAGCTTCCAGGGGGAAACGCCTGGTATCTTTATAGTCCTGTCGGGTTTCGCCACCTCTGACTTGA
GCGTCGATTTTTGTGATGCTCGTCAGGGGGGCGGAGCCTATGGAAAAACGCCAGCAACGCGGCCTTTTTA
CGGTTCCTGGCCTTTTGCTGGCCTTGAAGCTGTCCCTGATGGTCGTCATCTACCTGCCTGGACAGCATGG
CCTGCAACGCGGGCATCCCGATGCCGCCGGAAGCGAGAAGAATCATAATGGGGAAGGCCATCCAGCCTCG
CGTCGAACTAGATGATCCGGCTGTGGAATGTGTGTCAGTTAGGGTGTGGAAAGTCCCCAGGCTCCCCAGC
AGGCAGAAGTATGCAAAGCATGCATCTCAATTAGTCAGCAACCAGGTGTGGAAAGTCCCCAGGCTCCCCA
GCAGGCAGAAGTATGCAAAGCATGCATCTCAATTAGTCAGCAACCATAGTCCCGCCCCTAACTCCGCCCA
TCCCGCCCCTAACTCCGCCCAGTTCCGCCCATTCTCCGCCCCATGGCTGACTAATTTTTTTTATTTATGC
AGAGGCCGAGGCCGCCTCGGCCTCTGAGCTATTCCAGAAGTAGTGAGGAGGCTTTTTTGGAGGGTGACCG
CCACGACCGGTATGGCCAAGCCTTTGTCTCAAGAAGAATCCACCCTCATTGAAAGAGCAACGGCTACAAT
CAACAGCATCCCCATCTCTGAAGACTACAGCGTCGCCAGCGCAGCTCTCTCTAGCGACGGCCGCATCTTC
ACTGGTGTCAATGTATATCATTTTACTGGGGGACCTTGTGCAGAACTCGTGGTGCTGGGCACTGCTGCTG
CTGCGGCAGCTGGCAACCTGACTTGTATCGTCGCGATCGGAAATGAGAACAGGGGCATCTTGAGCCCCTG
CGGACGGTGCCGACAGGTGCTTCTCGATCTGCATCCTGGGATCAAAGCCATAGTGAAGGACAGTGATGGA
CAGCCGACGGCAGTTGGGATTCGTGAATTGCTGCCCTCTGGTTACGGTCCGACGCGGCCCGACGGGTCCG
AGGGGGGTCGACCTCGAAACTTGTTTATTGCAGCTTATAATGGTTACAAATAAAGCAATAGCATCACAAA
TTTCACAAATAAAGCATTTTTTTCACTGCATTCTAGTTGTGGTTTGTCCAAACTCATCAATGTATCTTAT
CATGTCTGGATCTGATCCGAACCCCTTCCTCGACCAATTCTCATGTTTGACAGCTTATCATCGCAGATCC
GGGCAACGTTGTTGCCATTGCTCGACCAATTCTCATGTTTGACAGCTTATCATCGCAGATCCGTATGGTG
CACTCTCAGTACAATCTGCTCTGATGCCGCATAGTTAAGCCAGTATCTGCTCCCTGCTTGTGTGTTGGAG
GTCGCTGAGTAGTGCGCGAGCAAAATTTAAGCTACAACAAGGCAAGGCTTGACCGACAATTGCATGAAGA
ATCTGCTTAGGGTTAGGCGTTTTGCGCTGCTTCGCGATGTACGGGCCAGATATACGCGTATCTGAGGGGA
CTAGGGTGTGTTTAGGCGAAAAGCGGGGCTTCGGTTGTACGCGGTTAGGAGTCCCCTCAGGATATAGTAG
TTTCGCTTTTGCATAGGGAGGGGGAAATGTAGTCTTATGCAATACTCTTGTAGTCTTGCAACATGGTAAC
GATGAGTTAGCAACATGCCTTACAAGGAGAGAAAAAGCACCGTGCATGCCGATTGGTGGAAGTAAGGTGG
TACGATCGTGCCTTATTAGGAAGGCAACAGACGGGTCTGACATGGATTGGACGAACCACTGAATTCCGCA
TTGCAGAGATATTGTATTTAAGTGCCTAGCTCGATACAATAAACGCCATTTGACCATTCACCACATTGGT
GTGCACCTCCAAGCTGGCCGGGGATCCTCTAGGGCCTCTGAGCTATTCCAGAAGTAGTGAAGAGGCTTTT
TTGGAGGCCTAGGCTTTTGCAAAAAGCTCCGGATCGATCCTGAGAACTTCAGGGTGAGTTTGGGGACCCT
TGATTGTTCTTTCTTTTTCGCTATTGTAAAATTCATGTTATATGGAGGGGGCAAAGTTTTCAGGGTGTTG
TTTAGAATGGGAAGATGTCCCTTGTATCACCATGGACCCTCATGATAATTTTGTTTCTTTCACTTTCTAC
TCTGTTGACAACCATTGTCTCCTCTTATTTTCTTTTCATTTTCTGTAACTTTTTCGTTAAACTTTAGCTT
GCATTTGTAACGAATTTTTAAATTCACTTTTGTTTATTTGTCAGATTGTAAGTACTTTCTCTAATCACTT
TTTTTTCAAGGCAATCAGGGTATATTATATTGTACTTCAGCACAGTTTTAGAGAACAATTGTTATAATTA
AATGATAAGGTAGAATATTTCTGCATATAAATTCTGGCTGGCGTGGAAATATTCTTATTGGTAGAAACAA
CTACATCCTGGTCATCATCCTGCCTTTCTCTTTATGGTTACAATGATATACACTGTTTGAGATGAGGATA
AAATACTCTGAGTCCAAACCGGGCCCCTCTGCTAACCATGTTCATGCCTTCTTCTTTTTCCTACAGCTCC
TGGGCAACGTGCTGGTTATTGTGCTGTCTCATCATTTTGGCAAAGAATTGTAATACGACTCACTATAGGG
CGAATTGATATGTCTAGATTAGATAAAAGTAAAGTGATTAACAGCGCATTAGAGCTGCTTAATGAGGTCG
GAATCGAAGGTTTAACAACCCGTAAACTCGCCCAGAAGCTAGGTGTAGAGCAGCCTACATTGTATTGGCA
TGTAAAAAATAAGCGGGCTTTGCTCGACGCCTTAGCCATTGAGATGTTAGATAGGCACCATACTCACTTT
TGCCCTTTAGAAGGGGAAAGCTGGCAAGATTTTTTACGTAATAACGCTAAAAGTTTTAGATGTGCTTTAC
TAAGTCATCGCGATGGAGCAAAAGTACATTTAGGTACACGGCCTACAGAAAAACAGTATGAAACTCTCGA
AAATCAATTAGCCTTTTTATGCCAACAAGGTTTTTCACTAGAGAATGCATTATATGCACTCAGCGCTGTG
GGGCATTTTACTTTAGGTTGCGTATTGGAAGATCAAGAGCATCAAGTCGCTAAAGAAGAAAGGGAAACAC
CTACTACTGATAGTATGCCGCCATTATTACGACAAGCTATCGAATTATTTGATCACCAAGGTGCAGAGCC
AGCCTTCTTATTCGGCCTTGAATTGATCATATGCGGATTAGAAAAACAACTTAAATGTGAAAGTGGGTCC
GCGTACAGCGGATCCCGGGAATTCAGATCTTATTAAAGCAGAACTTGTTTATTGCAGCTTATAATGGTTA
CAAATAAAGCAATAGCATCACAAATTTCACAAATAAAGCATTTTTTTCACTGCATTCTAGTTGTGGTTTG
TCCAAACTCATCAATGTATCTTATCATGTCTGGTCGAATCCATGGCGCAGAACTGGTAGGTATGGAAGAT
CCGCGTTGACATTGATTATTGACTAGTTATTAATAGTAATCAATTACGGGGTCATTAGTTCATAGCCCAT
ATATGGAGTTCCGCGTTACATAACTTACGGTAAATGGCCCGCCTGGCTGACCGCCCAACGACCCCCGCCC
ATTGACGTCAATAATGACGTATGTTCCCATAGTAACGCCAATAGGGACTTTCCATTGACGTCAATGGGTG
GAGTATTTACGGTAAACTGCCCACTTGGCAGTACATCAAGTGTATCATATGCCAAGTACGCCCCCTATTG
ACGTCAATGACGGTAAATGGCCCGCCTGGCATTATGCCCAGTACATGACCTTATGGGACTTTCCTACTTG
GCAGTACATCTACGTATTAGTCATCGCTATTACCATGGTGATGCGGTTTTGGCAGTACATCAATGGGCGT
GGATAGCGGTTTGACTCACGGGGATTTCCAAGTCTCCACCCCATTGACGTCAATGGGAGTTTGTTTTGGC
ACCAAAATCAACGGGACTTTCCAAAATGTCGTAACAACTCCGCCCCATTGACGCAAATGGGCGGTAGGCG
TGTACGGTGGGAGGTCTATATAAGCAGAGCTCTCCCTATCAGTGATAGAGATCTCCCTATCAGTGATAGA
GATCGTCGACGAGCTCGTTTAGTGAACCGTCAGATCGCCTGGAGACGCCATCCACGCTGTTTTGACCTCC
ATAGAAGACACCGGGACCGATCCAGCCTCCGGACTCTAGCGTTTAAACTTAAGCTTACCACCATGGATTA
TAAAGACGATGATGACAAGCACCACCACCACCACCACGACAAGGATTGTGAAATGAAACGCACCACACTG
GACAGCCCTTTGGGGAAGCTGGAGCTGTCTGGTTGTGAGCAGGGTCTGCACGAAATAATTTTTCTGGGCA
AGGGGACGTCTGCAGCTGATGCCGTGGAGGTCCCAGCCCCCGCTGCGGTTCTCGGAGGTCCGGAGCCCCT
GATACAGGCTACAGCCTGGCTGAATGCCTATTTCCACCAGCCCGAGGCTATCGAAGAGTTCCCCGTGCCG
GCTCTTCACCATCCCGTTTTCCAGCAAGAGTCGTTCACCAGACAGGTGTTATGGAAGCTGCTGAAGGTTG
TGAAATTCGGAGAAGTGATTTCTGAGTCACACTTAGCAGCCCTGGTAGGCAACCCCGCAGCCACGGCAGC
AGTGAATACGGCACTGGATGGCAATCCTGTCCCTATCCTGATCCCGTGCCACAGAGTGGTCCAGGGGGAT
TCGGATGTGGGGCCGTACCTTGGTGGACTGGCCGTGAAGGAATGGCTTCTGGCCCATGAAGGCCACCGGT
TGGGGAAGCCAGGCTTGGGATTCGAACTGGAGGTGCTGTTCCAGGGCCCCGGTACCGCCATCACAAGTTT
GTACAAAAAAGCAGGCACCATGGCGCGGGCTGGCCCTCGGCTGGTGCTGAGCGAGGAGGCGGTTCGGGCG
AAGAGCGGCTTAGGGCCTCACCGCGACCTGGCTGAGCTTCAGTCATTGTCTATTCCTGGAACTTACCAAG
AGAAGATCACCCACCTGGGACATTCTCTGATGAGTTTAACAGGTCTGAAATCTTTGGATCTCTCGCGCAA
CTCCTTGGTTAGTCTGGAGGGCATTCAGTACCTGACTGCATTGGAGAGTCTCAATCTCTACTACAACTGC
ATCTCCTCGTTGGCAGAAGTGTTTCGGCTCCACGCCTTAACCGAGCTCGTGGATGTGGACTTCCGGCTGA
ACCCCGTGGTGAAGGTTGAGCCTGACTACCGCCTTTTTGTTGTGCACCTGCTCCCCAAGCTCCAGCAGCT
GGACGATCGCCCCGTGAGAGCAAGCGAGCGGAAGGCTTCCCGACTGCATTTTGCATCAGAGGACTCACTC
GACTCCAAAGAGAGCGTCCCAGCTTCTTTGAAAGAGGGCAGACCACACCACCCCAGAGCCAAGTGCACCG
AGGCCTTGGCCAAGCAGAGCCTGGTCATGGATGCGGATGACGAGGCAGTCCTGAACCTCATTGCAGAGTG
CGAGTGGGACCTCGGCAGGCCTCCCGGGAGCACGAGCTTCAGCCAGAAGGGGCGTGAGGCCGACTCTCGT
GGTTCCCAAGAATCCAGACATCTGTTGAGCCCGCAGTTGGTACAGTACCAGTGTGGGGACTCTGGGAAGC
AGGGCCGTGAGACGAGGAGGAGCAGCTGCAGAGGGTGCTGTCTGGAGAAGATGCCTTGGAGCCAGCTCTG
TGGAGAGCTTCCGCCACTGTACGGAGCGGAGCCAGAGGCCTCCCGTGCCCCCAGGCCACACACGTACTTC
ACCCCACACCCAGACTCCATGGATACCGAGGACTCGGCCTCTTCTCAGAAGTTGGATTTGTCAGGAGAAA
TGGTGCCTGGTCCCCTGCCAGCCCCCGGAAAGTGCAGGAAGCGAAGAATGCCTGTTGGAAGATTCCAGAC
GTTTTCGGACCAGGAGGGTTTGGGCTGCCCGGAGAGAACTCATGGGTCCTCCGTGCCCAAGGAGAGCCTG
AGCAGACAGGACAGCTCAGAAAGCAGGAACGGGAGGACCTTGTCTCAGCCTGAGGCCTCGGAGACTGAGG
AGCAGAGGTCTCGGGGTGTGACCGACACCAGAGAGCCGTCTCCCGGGTCACACTCGGCTCTACCCGGGAA
GAAGACGGCCCTGCAGGCGGCGCTCCTGGAGACGCTCTTGGACCTGGTGGACAGGAGCTGGGGCGGCTGC
AGGTCCCTGCACAGCAACGAGGCATTCCTTGCTCAGGCAAGACACATCTTGTCATCTGTTGAAGAATTCA
CAGCAGCTCAGGACAGCTCTGCGATGGTGGGTGAAGATGTCGGCTCCCTGGCTCTGGAGAGTAAGTCCCT
GCAAAGCCGCCTTGCTGAGCAGCAGCAGCAGCACGCCCGGGAGATGAGCGAGGTGACGGCGGAGCTGCAC
CACACACACAAGGAGCTGGATGATTTGAGACAACATTTAGATAAATCTTTGGAAGAGAACAGTAGGTTAA
AATCGCTTTTGTTGAGTATGAAAAAGGAAGTGAAGAGTGCAGACACTGCAGCCACGTTAAATTTGCAGAT
CGCTGGACTTCAAACAAGTGTGAAGAGGCTGTGTGGCGAGATTGTGGAACTGAAGCAGCACCTGGAGCAC
TACGACAAGATCCAGGAGCTCACGCAGATGCTGCAGGAGAGCCACAGCTCCCTGGTCAGCACCAATGAAC
ACCTGCTGCAGGAGCTGAGCCAGGTGCGGGCGCAGCACAGAGCCGAGGTGGAGCAGATGCACTGGAGCTA
CCAGGAGCTCAAGAAGACCATGGCCCTGTTTCCACACAGCAGCGCCAGCCATGGAGGCTGCCAGGCCTGC
TAGATACCCAGCTTTC
Features (pLannotate 1.2.2; 30 found; start..end, strand, type, name):
    433..2222    -  rep_origin     oriP: Epstein-Barr virus oriP replication origin (Yates et al., 2000)
   2223..2441    -  CDS            gL (fragment): GL_EBVB9 - Experimental evidence at protein level: Swiss-Prot protein existence level 1. The heterodimer glycoprotein H-glycoprotein L is required for the fusion of viral and plasma membranes leading to virus entry into the host cell. Acts as a functional inhibitor of gH and maintains gH in an inhibited form. Upon binding to host integrins, gL dissociates from gH leading to activation of the viral fusion glycoproteins gB and gH. Fusion of EBV with B-lymphocytes requires the additional receptor- binding protein gp42, which forms a complex with gH/gL. The heterodimer gH/gL targets also host EPHA
   2524..4451    -  CDS            EBNA1 (fragment): Epstein-Barr nuclear antigen 1, also known as EBNA-1 crucial for latent viral infection, and for episomal amplification of vectors containing the oriP origin (Okita et al., 2013)
   4489..4833    -  CDS            BRRF2_EBVB9 (fragment): Protein inferred from homology: Swiss-Prot protein existence level 3. From Epstein-Barr virus (strain B95-8) (HHV-4) (Human herpesvirus 4).
   4836..4859    -  promoter       tet promoter (fragment): E. coli promoter for tetracycline efflux protein gene
   4972..5076    +  promoter       AmpR promoter: bla
   5077..5937    +  CDS            AmpR: β-lactamase; bla; confers resistance to ampicillin, carbenicillin, and related antibiotics
   6108..6696    +  rep_origin     ori: high-copy-number ColE1/pMB1/pBR322/pUC origin of replication
   6742..6865    -  CDS            TcR (fragment): tetracycline efflux protein; tet; confers resistance to tetracycline
   6903..7200    +  promoter       SV40 promoter: SV40 enhancer and early promoter
   7222..7604    +  CDS            BSD (fragment): blasticidin S deaminase; Aspergillus terreus BSD; confers resistance to blasticidin
   7648..7782    +  polyA_signal   SV40 poly(A) signal: SV40 polyadenylation signal
   7904..7956    -  misc_feature   bom (fragment): basis of mobility region from pBR322
   8087..8180    +  ncRNA          Retro dr1: Accession: RF00214 - Retrovirus direct repeat 1 (dr1)
   8216..8477    +  promoter       RSV promoter: Rous sarcoma virus enhancer/promoter
   8503..8563    +  promoter       SV40 promoter (fragment): SV40 early promoter
   8594..9166    +  intron         β-globin intron: intron from rabbit β-globin gene
   9221..9239    +  promoter       T7 promoter: promoter for bacteriophage T7 RNA polymerase
   9250..9870    +  CDS            tetR: TETR2_ECOLX - Experimental evidence at protein level: Swiss-Prot protein existence level 1. TetR is the repressor of the tetracycline resistance element; its N-terminal region forms a helix-turn-helix structure and binds DNA. Binding of tetracycline to TetR reduces the repressor affinity for the tetracycline resistance gene (tetA) promoter operator sites. From Escherichia coli.
   9912..10033   +  polyA_signal   SV40 poly(A) signal: SV40 polyadenylation signal
  10088..10467   +  enhancer       CMV enhancer: human cytomegalovirus immediate early enhancer
  10468..10671   +  promoter       CMV promoter: human cytomegalovirus (CMV) immediate early promoter
  10673..10692   +  promoter       PLtetO-1 promoter (fragment): modified phage lambda PL promoter with tet operator sites (Lutz and Bujard, 1997)
  10694..10713   +  promoter       PLtetO-1 promoter (fragment): modified phage lambda PL promoter with tet operator sites (Lutz and Bujard, 1997)
  10721..10754   +  promoter       TRE3GV promoter (fragment): 3rd-generation Tet-responsive promoter that can be activated by binding of Tet-On® 3G, optimized for retroviral and lentiviral vectors
  10870..10887   +  CDS            9xHis (fragment): 9xHis affinity tag
  10888..11430   +  CDS            MGMT (fragment): MGMT_HUMAN - Experimental evidence at protein level: Swiss-Prot protein existence level 1. Involved in the cellular defense against the biological effects of O6-methylguanine (O6-MeG) and O4-methylthymine (O4-MeT) in DNA. Repairs the methylated nucleobase in DNA by stoichiometrically transferring the methyl group to a cysteine residue in the enzyme. This is a suicide reaction: the enzyme is irreversibly inactivated. From Homo sapiens (Human).
  11474..11494   +  protein_bind   attB1: mutant version of attB; core recombination site for the Gateway® BP reaction BP Clonase™
  11500..13440   +  CDS            CEP72: CEP72_HUMAN - Also known as KIAA1519. Experimental evidence at protein level: Swiss-Prot protein existence level 1. Involved in the recruitment of key centrosomal proteins to the centrosome. Provides centrosomal microtubule-nucleation activity on the gamma-tubulin ring complexes (gamma-TuRCs) and has critical roles in forming a focused bipolar spindle, which is needed for proper tension generation between sister chromatids. Required for localization of KIZ, AKAP9 and gamma-tubulin ring complexes (gamma-TuRCs) (PubMed:19536135). Involved in centriole duplication. Required for CDK5RAP22, CEP152,
  13446..14      -  protein_bind   attB2 (across the origin): mutant version of attB; recombination site for the Gateway® BP reaction BP Clonase™
