>Addgene plasmid #136869 | pEBTetDBl-CLIP-Cep72 | addgene full sequence | sequence record 276407 | Addgene NGS Result
TTGTACAAAGTGGTGATGGCAGCTAGCGGCGCGCCCGGCCGCGGGGCAGTGCATGTAATCCCTTCAGTTG
GTTGGTACAACTTGCCAACTGGGCCCTGTTCCACATGTGACACGGGGGGGGACCAAACACAAAGGGGTTC
TCTGACTGTAGTTGACATCCTTATAAATGGATGTGCACATTTGCCAACACTGAGTGGCTTTCATCCTGGA
GCAGACTTTGCAGTCTGTGGACTGCAACACAACATTGCCTTTATGTGTAACTCTTGGCTGAAGCTCTTAC
ACCAATGCTGGGGGACATGTACCTCCCAGGGGCCCAGGAAGACTACGGGAGGCTACACCAACGTCAATCA
GAGGGGCCTGTGTAGCTACCGATAAGCGGACCCTCAAGAGGGCATTAGCAATAGTGTTTATAAGGCCCCC
TTGTTAACCCTAAACGGGTAGCATATGCTTCCCGGGTAGTAGTATATACTATCCAGACTAACCCTAATTC
AATAGCATATGTTACCCAACGGGAAGCATATGCTATCGAATTAGGGTTAGTAAAAGGGTCCTAAGGAACA
GCGATATCTCCCACCCCATGAGCTGTCACGGTTTTATTTACATGGGGTCAGGATTCCACGAGGGTAGTGA
ACCATTTTAGTCACAAGGGCAGTGGCTGAAGATCAAGGAGCGGGCAGTGAACTCTCCTGAATCTTCGCCT
GCTTCTTCATTCTCCTTCGTTTAGCTAATAGAATAACTGCTGAGTTGTGAACAGTAAGGTGTATGTGAGG
TGCTCGAAAACAAGGTTTCAGGTGACGCCCCCAGAATAAAATTTGGACGGGGGGTTCAGTGGTGGCATTG
TGCTATGACACCAATATAACCCTCACAAACCCCTTGGGCAATAAATACTAGTGTAGGAATGAAACATTCT
GAATATCTTTAACAATAGAAATCCATGGGGTGGGGACAAGCCGTAAAGACTGGATGTCCATCTCACACGA
ATTTATGGCTATGGGCAACACATAATCCTAGTGCAATATGATACTGGGGTTATTAAGATGTGTCCCAGGC
AGGGACCAAGACAGGTGAACCATGTTGTTACACTCTATTTGTAACAAGGGGAAAGAGAGTGGACGCCGAC
AGCAGCGGACTCCACTGGTTGTCTCTAACACCCCCGAAAATTAAACGGGGCTCCACGCCAATGGGGCCCA
TAAACAAAGACAAGTGGCCACTCTTTTTTTTGAAATTGTGGAGTGGGGGCACGCGTCAGCCCCCACACGC
CGCCCTGCGGTTTTGGACTGTAAAATAAGGGTGTAATAACTTGGCTGATTGTAACCCCGCTAACCACTGC
GGTCAAACCACTTGCCCACAAAACCACTAATGGCACCCCGGGGAATACCTGCATAAGTAGGTGGGCGGGC
CAAGATAGGGGCGCGATTGCTGCGATCTGGAGGACAAATTACACACACTTGCGCCTGAGCGCCAAGCACA
GGGTTGTTGGTCCTCATATTCACGAGGTCGCTGAGAGCACGGTGGGCTAATGTTGCCATGGGTAGCATAT
ACTACCCAAATATCTGGATAGCATATGCTATCCTAATCTATATCTGGGTAGCATAGGCTATCCTAATCTA
TATCTGGGTAGTATATGCTATCCTAATCTGTATCCGGGTAGCATATGCTATCCTAATAGAGATTAGGGTA
GTATATGCTATCCTAATTTATATCTGGGTAGCATATACTACCCAAATATCTGGATAGCATATGCTATCCT
AATCTATATCTGGGTAGCATATGCTATCCTAATCTATATCTGGGTAGCATAGGCTATCCTAATCTATATC
TGGGTAGCATATGCTATCCTAATCTATATCTGGGTAGTATATGCTATCCTAATTTATATCTGGGTAGCAT
AGGCTATCCTAATCTATATCTGGGTAGCATATGCTATCCTAATCTATATCTGGGTAGTATATGCTATCCT
AATCTGTATCCGGGTAGCATATGCTATCCTCATGCATATACAGTCAGCATATGATACCCAGTAGTAGAGT
GGGAGTGCTATCCTTTGCATATGCCGCCACCTCCCAAGGGGGCGTGAATTTTCGCTGCTTGTCCTTTTCC
TGCTGGTTGCTCCCATTCTTAGGTGAATTTAAGGAGGCCAGGCTAAAGCCGTCGCATGTCTGATTGCTCA
CCAGGTAAATGTCGCTAATGTTTTCCAACGCGAGAAGGTGTTGAGCGCGGAGCTGAGTGACGTGACAACA
TGGGTATGCCCAATTGCCCCATGTTGGGAGGACGAAAATGGTGACAAGACAGATGGCCAGAAATACACCA
ACAGCACGCATGATGTCTACTGGGGATTTATTCTTTAGTGCGGGGGAATACACGGCTTTTAATACGATTG
AGGGCGTCTCCTAACAAGTTACATCACTCCTGCCCTTCCTCACCCTCATCTCCATCACCTCCTTCATCTC
CGTCATCTCCGTCATCACCCTCCGCGGCAGCCCCTTCCACCATAGGTGGAAACCAGGGAGGCAAATCTAC
TCCATCGTCAAAGCTGCACACAGTCACCCTGATATTGCAGGTAGGAGCGGGCTTTGTCATAACAAGGTCC
TTAATCGCATCCTTCAAAACCTCAGCAAATATATGAGTTTGTAAAAAGACCATGAAATAACAGACAATGG
ACTCCCTTAGCGGGCCAGGTTGTGGGCCGGGTCCAGGGGCCATTCCAAAGGGGAGACGACTCAATGGTGT
AAGACGACATTGTGGAATAGCAAGGGCAGTTCCTCGCCTTAGGTTGTAAAGGGAGGTCTTACTACCTCCA
TATACGAACACACCGGCGACCCAAGTTCCTTCGTCGGTAGTCCTTTCTACGTGACTCCTAGCCAGGAGAG
CTCTTAAACCTTCTGCAATGTTCTCAAATTTCGGGTTGGAACCTCCTTGACCACGATGCTTTCCAAACCA
CCCTCCTTTTTTGCGCCTGCCTCCATCACCCTGACCCCGGGGTCCAGTGCTTGGGCCTTCTCCTGGGTCA
TCTGCGGGGCCCTGCTCTATCGCTCCCGGGGGCACGTCAGGCTCACCATCTGGGCCACCTTCTTGGTGGT
ATTCAAAATAATCGGCTTCCCCTACAGGGTGGAAAAATGGCCTTCTACCTGGAGGGGGCCTGCGCGGTGG
AGACCCGGATGATGATGACTGACTACTGGGACTCCTGGGCCTCTTTTCTCCACGTCCACGACCTCTCCCC
CTGGCTCTTTCACGACTTCCCCCCCTGGCTCTTTCACGTCCTCTACCCCGGCGGCCTCCACTACCTCCTC
GACCCCGGCCTCCACTACCTCCTCGACCCCGGCCTCCACTGCCTCCTCGACCCCGGCCTCCACCTCCTGC
TCCTGCCCCTCCTGCTCCTGCCCCTCCTCCTGCTCCTGCCCCTCCTGCCCCTCCTGCTCCTGCCCCTCCT
GCCCCTCCTGCTCCTGCCCCTCCTGCCCCTCCTGCTCCTGCCCCTCCTGCCCCTCCTCCTGCTCCTGCCC
CTCCTGCCCCTCCTCCTGCTCCTGCCCCTCCTGCCCCYCCTGCTCCTGCCCCTCCNTGCCCCTCCTGCTC
CTGCCCCTCCTGCCCCTCCTGCTCCTGCCCCTCCTGCTCCTGCCCCTCCTGCTCCTGCCCCTCCTGCTCC
TGCCCCTCCCTGCCCCTCCTGCCCCTCCTCCTGCTCCTGCCCCTCCTGCTCCTGCCCCTCCTGCCCCTCC
TGCCCCTCCTGCTCCTGCCCCYCCTCCTGCTCCTGCCCCTCCTGCCCCTCCTCCCCCTCCTCCTGCTCCT
GCCCCTCCTGCCCCTCCTCCTGCTCCTGCCCCTCCTCCTGCTCCTGCCCCTCCTGCCCCTCCTGCCCCTC
CTCCTGCTCCTGCCCCTCCTGCCCCTCCTCCYSCTCCTGCCCCTCCTCCYSCTCCTGCCCCTCCTGCCCC
TCCTGCCCCTCCTCCTGCTCCTGCCCCTCCTCCTGCTCCTGCCCCTCCTGCCCCTCCTGCCCCTCCTGCC
CCTCCTCCTGCTCCTGCCCCTCCTCCTGCTCCTGCCCCTCCTGCTCCTGCCCCTCCCGCTCCTGCTCCTG
CTCCTGTTCCACCGTGGGTCCCTTTGCAGCCAATGCAACTTGGACGTTTTTGGGGTCTCCGGACACCATC
TCTATGTCTTGGCCCTGATCCTGAGCCGCCCGGGGCTCCTGGTCTTCCGCCTCCTCGTCCTCGTCCTCTT
CCCCGTCCTCGTCCATGGTTATCACCCCCTCTTCTTTGAGGTCCACTGCCGCCGGAGCCTTCTGGTCCAG
ATGTGTCTCCCTTCTCTCCTAGGCCATTTCCAGGTCCTGTACCTGGCCCCTCGTCAGACATGATTCACAC
TAAAAGAGATCAATAGACATCTTTATTAGACGACGCTCAGTGAATACAGGGAGTGCAGACTCCTGCCCCC
TCCAACAGCCCCCCCACCCTCATCCCCTTCATGGTCGCTGTCAGACAGATCCAGGTCTGAAAATTCCCCA
TCCTCCGAACCATCCTCGTCCTCATCACCAATTACTCGCAGCCCGGAAAACTCCCGCTGAACATCCTCAA
GATTTGCGTCCTGAGCCTCAAGCCAGGCCTCAAATTCCTCGTCCCCCTTTTTGCTGGACGGTAGGGATGG
GGATTCTCGGGACCCCTCCTCTTCCTCTTCAAGGTCACCAGACAGAGATGCTACTGGGGCAACGGAAGAA
AAGCTGGGTGCGGCCTGTGAGGATCAGCTTATCGATGATAAGCTGTCAAACATGAGAATTCTTGAAGACG
AAAGGGCCTCGTGATACGCCTATTTTTATAGGTTAATGTCATGATAATAATGGTTTCTTAGACGTCAGGT
GGCACTTTTCGGGGAAATGTGCGCGGAACCCCTATTTGTTTATTTTTCTAAATACATTCAAATATGTATC
CGCTCATGAGACAATAACCCTGATAAATGCTTCAATAATATTGAAAAAGGAAGAGTATGAGTATTCAACA
TTTCCGTGTCGCCCTTATTCCCTTTTTTGCGGCATTTTGCCTTCCTGTTTTTGCTCACCCAGAAACGCTG
GTGAAAGTAAAAGATGCTGAAGATCAGTTGGGTGCACGAGTGGGTTACATCGAACTGGATCTCAACAGCG
GTAAGATCCTTGAGAGTTTTCGCCCCGAAGAACGTTTTCCAATGATGAGCACTTTTAAAGTTCTGCTATG
TGGCGCGGTATTATCCCGTGTTGACGCCGGGCAAGAGCAACTCGGTCGCCGCATACACTATTCTCAGAAT
GACTTGGTTGAGTACTCACCAGTCACAGAAAAGCATCTTACGGATGGCATGACAGTAAGAGAATTATGCA
GTGCTGCCATAACCATGAGTGATAACACTGCGGCCAACTTACTTCTGACAACGATCGGAGGACCGAAGGA
GCTAACCGCTTTTTTGCACAACATGGGGGATCATGTAACTCGCCTTGATCGTTGGGAACCGGAGCTGAAT
GAAGCCATACCAAACGACGAGCGTGACACCACGATGCCTGCAGCAATGGCAACAACGTTGCGCAAACTAT
TAACTGGCGAACTACTTACTCTAGCTTCCCGGCAACAATTAATAGACTGGATGGAGGCGGATAAAGTTGC
AGGACCACTTCTGCGCTCGGCCCTTCCGGCTGGCTGGTTTATTGCTGATAAATCTGGAGCCGGTGAGCGT
GGGTCTCGCGGTATCATTGCAGCACTGGGGCCAGATGGTAAGCCCTCCCGTATCGTAGTTATCTACACGA
CGGGGAGTCAGGCAACTATGGATGAACGAAATAGACAGATCGCTGAGATAGGTGCCTCACTGATTAAGCA
TTGGTAACTGTCAGACCAAGTTTACTCATATATACTTTAGATTGATTTAAAACTTCATTTTTAATTTAAA
AGGATCTAGGTGAAGATCCTTTTTGATAATCTCATGACCAAAATCCCTTAACGTGAGTTTTCGTTCCACT
GAGCGTCAGACCCCGTAGAAAAGATCAAAGGATCTTCTTGAGATCCTTTTTTTCTGCGCGTAATCTGCTG
CTTGCAAACAAAAAAACCACCGCTACCAGCGGTGGTTTGTTTGCCGGATCAAGAGCTACCAACTCTTTTT
CCGAAGGTAACTGGCTTCAGCAGAGCGCAGATACCAAATACTGTCCTTCTAGTGTAGCCGTAGTTAGGCC
ACCACTTCAAGAACTCTGTAGCACCGCCTACATACCTCGCTCTGCTAATCCTGTTACCAGTGGCTGCTGC
CAGTGGCGATAAGTCGTGTCTTACCGGGTTGGACTCAAGACGATAGTTACCGGATAAGGCGCAGCGGTCG
GGCTGAACGGGGGGTTCGTGCACACAGCCCAGCTTGGAGCGAACGACCTACACCGAACTGAGATACCTAC
AGCGTGAGCTATGAGAAAGCGCCACGCTTCCCGAAGGGAGAAAGGCGGACAGGTATCCGGTAAGCGGCAG
GGTCGGAACAGGAGAGCGCACGAGGGAGCTTCCAGGGGGAAACGCCTGGTATCTTTATAGTCCTGTCGGG
TTTCGCCACCTCTGACTTGAGCGTCGATTTTTGTGATGCTCGTCAGGGGGGCGGAGCCTATGGAAAAACG
CCAGCAACGCGGCCTTTTTACGGTTCCTGGCCTTTTGCTGGCCTTGAAGCTGTCCCTGATGGTCGTCATC
TACCTGCCTGGACAGCATGGCCTGCAACGCGGGCATCCCGATGCCGCCGGAAGCGAGAAGAATCATAATG
GGGAAGGCCATCCAGCCTCGCGTCGAACTAGATGATCCGGCTGTGGAATGTGTGTCAGTTAGGGTGTGGA
AAGTCCCCAGGCTCCCCAGCAGGCAGAAGTATGCAAAGCATGCATCTCAATTAGTCAGCAACCAGGTGTG
GAAAGTCCCCAGGCTCCCCAGCAGGCAGAAGTATGCAAAGCATGCATCTCAATTAGTCAGCAACCATAGT
CCCGCCCCTAACTCCGCCCATCCCGCCCCTAACTCCGCCCAGTTCCGCCCATTCTCCGCCCCATGGCTGA
CTAATTTTTTTTATTTATGCAGAGGCCGAGGCCGCCTCGGCCTCTGAGCTATTCCAGAAGTAGTGAGGAG
GCTTTTTTGGAGGGTGACCGCCACGACCGGTATGGCCAAGCCTTTGTCTCAAGAAGAATCCACCCTCATT
GAAAGAGCAACGGCTACAATCAACAGCATCCCCATCTCTGAAGACTACAGCGTCGCCAGCGCAGCTCTCT
CTAGCGACGGCCGCATCTTCACTGGTGTCAATGTATATCATTTTACTGGGGGACCTTGTGCAGAACTCGT
GGTGCTGGGCACTGCTGCTGCTGCGGCAGCTGGCAACCTGACTTGTATCGTCGCGATCGGAAATGAGAAC
AGGGGCATCTTGAGCCCCTGCGGACGGTGCCGACAGGTGCTTCTCGATCTGCATCCTGGGATCAAAGCCA
TAGTGAAGGACAGTGATGGACAGCCGACGGCAGTTGGGATTCGTGAATTGCTGCCCTCTGGTTATGTGTG
GGAGGGCTAACGGTCCGACGCGGCCCGACGGGTCCGAGGGGGGTCGACCTCGAAACTTGTTTATTGCAGC
TTATAATGGTTACAAATAAAGCAATAGCATCACAAATTTCACAAATAAAGCATTTTTTTCACTGCATTCT
AGTTGTGGTTTGTCCAAACTCATCAATGTATCTTATCATGTCTGGATCTGATCCGAACCCCTTCCTCGAC
CAATTCTCATGTTTGACAGCTTATCATCGCAGATCCGGGCAACGTTGTTGCCATTGCTCGACCAATTCTC
ATGTTTGACAGCTTATCATCGCAGATCCGTATGGTGCACTCTCAGTACAATCTGCTCTGATGCCGCATAG
TTAAGCCAGTATCTGCTCCCTGCTTGTGTGTTGGAGGTCGCTGAGTAGTGCGCGAGCAAAATTTAAGCTA
CAACAAGGCAAGGCTTGACCGACAATTGCATGAAGAATCTGCTTAGGGTTAGGCGTTTTGCGCTGCTTCG
CGATGTACGGGCCAGATATACGCGTATCTGAGGGGACTAGGGTGTGTTTAGGCGAAAAGCGGGGCTTCGG
TTGTACGCGGTTAGGAGTCCCCTCAGGATATAGTAGTTTCGCTTTTGCATAGGGAGGGGGAAATGTAGTC
TTATGCAATACTCTTGTAGTCTTGCAACATGGTAACGATGAGTTAGCAACATGCCTTACAAGGAGAGAAA
AAGCACCGTGCATGCCGATTGGTGGAAGTAAGGTGGTACGATCGTGCCTTATTAGGAAGGCAACAGACGG
GTCTGACATGGATTGGACGAACCACTGAATTCCGCATTGCAGAGATATTGTATTTAAGTGCCTAGCTCGA
TACAATAAACGCCATTTGACCATTCACCACATTGGTGTGCACCTCCAAGCTGGCCGGGGATCCTCTAGGG
CCTCTGAGCTATTCCAGAAGTAGTGAAGAGGCTTTTTTGGAGGCCTAGGCTTTTGCAAAAAGCTCCGGAT
CGATCCTGAGAACTTCAGGGTGAGTTTGGGGACCCTTGATTGTTCTTTCTTTTTCGCTATTGTAAAATTC
ATGTTATATGGAGGGGGCAAAGTTTTCAGGGTGTTGTTTAGAATGGGAAGATGTCCCTTGTATCACCATG
GACCCTCATGATAATTTTGTTTCTTTCACTTTCTACTCTGTTGACAACCATTGTCTCCTCTTATTTTCTT
TTCATTTTCTGTAACTTTTTCGTTAAACTTTAGCTTGCATTTGTAACGAATTTTTAAATTCACTTTTGTT
TATTTGTCAGATTGTAAGTACTTTCTCTAATCACTTTTTTTTCAAGGCAATCAGGGTATATTATATTGTA
CTTCAGCACAGTTTTAGAGAACAATTGTTATAATTAAATGATAAGGTAGAATATTTCTGCATATAAATTC
TGGCTGGCGTGGAAATATTCTTATTGGTAGAAACAACTACATCCTGGTCATCATCCTGCCTTTCTCTTTA
TGGTTACAATGATATACACTGTTTGAGATGAGGATAAAATACTCTGAGTCCAAACCGGGCCCCTCTGCTA
ACCATGTTCATGCCTTCTTCTTTTTCCTACAGCTCCTGGGCAACGTGCTGGTTATTGTGCTGTCTCATCA
TTTTGGCAAAGAATTGTAATACGACTCACTATAGGGCGAATTGATATGTCTAGATTAGATAAAAGTAAAG
TGATTAACAGCGCATTAGAGCTGCTTAATGAGGTCGGAATCGAAGGTTTAACAACCCGTAAACTCGCCCA
GAAGCTAGGTGTAGAGCAGCCTACATTGTATTGGCATGTAAAAAATAAGCGGGCTTTGCTCGACGCCTTA
GCCATTGAGATGTTAGATAGGCACCATACTCACTTTTGCCCTTTAGAAGGGGAAAGCTGGCAAGATTTTT
TACGTAATAACGCTAAAAGTTTTAGATGTGCTTTACTAAGTCATCGCGATGGAGCAAAAGTACATTTAGG
TACACGGCCTACAGAAAAACAGTATGAAACTCTCGAAAATCAATTAGCCTTTTTATGCCAACAAGGTTTT
TCACTAGAGAATGCATTATATGCACTCAGCGCTGTGGGGCATTTTACTTTAGGTTGCGTATTGGAAGATC
AAGAGCATCAAGTCGCTAAAGAAGAAAGGGAAACACCTACTACTGATAGTATGCCGCCATTATTACGACA
AGCTATCGAATTATTTGATCACCAAGGTGCAGAGCCAGCCTTCTTATTCGGCCTTGAATTGATCATATGC
GGATTAGAAAAACAACTTAAATGTGAAAGTGGGTCCGCGTACAGCGGATCCCGGGAATTCAGATCTTATT
AAAGCAGAACTTGTTTATTGCAGCTTATAATGGTTACAAATAAAGCAATAGCATCACAAATTTCACAAAT
AAAGCATTTTTTTCACTGCATTCTAGTTGTGGTTTGTCCAAACTCATCAATGTATCTTATCATGTCTGGT
CGAATCCATGGCGCAGAACTGGTAGGTATGGAAGATCCGCGTTGACATTGATTATTGACTAGTTATTAAT
AGTAATCAATTACGGGGTCATTAGTTCATAGCCCATATATGGAGTTCCGCGTTACATAACTTACGGTAAA
TGGCCCGCCTGGCTGACCGCCCAACGACCCCCGCCCATTGACGTCAATAATGACGTATGTTCCCATAGTA
ACGCCAATAGGGACTTTCCATTGACGTCAATGGGTGGAGTATTTACGGTAAACTGCCCACTTGGCAGTAC
ATCAAGTGTATCATATGCCAAGTACGCCCCCTATTGACGTCAATGACGGTAAATGGCCCGCCTGGCATTA
TGCCCAGTACATGACCTTATGGGACTTTCCTACTTGGCAGTACATCTACGTATTAGTCATCGCTATTACC
ATGGTGATGCGGTTTTGGCAGTACATCAATGGGCGTGGATAGCGGTTTGACTCACGGGGATTTCCAAGTC
TCCACCCCATTGACGTCAATGGGAGTTTGTTTTGGCACCAAAATCAACGGGACTTTCCAAAATGTCGTAA
CAACTCCGCCCCATTGACGCAAATGGGCGGTAGGCGTGTACGGTGGGAGGTCTATATAAGCAGAGCTCTC
CCTATCAGTGATAGAGATCTCCCTATCAGTGATAGAGATCGTCGACGAGCTCGTTTAGTGAACCGTCAGA
TCGCCTGGAGACGCCATCCACGCTGTTTTGACCTCCATAGAAGACACCGGGACCGATCCAGCCTCCGGAC
TCTAGCGTTTAAACTTAAGCTTACCACCATGGATTATAAAGACGATGATGACAAGCACCACCACCACCAC
CACGACAAGGATTGTGAAATGAAACGCACCACACTGGACAGCCCTTTGGGGAAGCTGGAGCTGTCTGGTT
GTGAGCAGGGTCTGCACGAAATAATTTTTCTGGGCAAGGGGACGTCTGCAGCTGATGCCGTGGAGGTCCC
AGCCCCCGCTGCGGTTCTCGGAGGTCCGGAGCCCCTGATACAGGCTACAGCCTGGCTGAATGCCTATTTC
CACCAGCCCGAGGCTATCGAAGAGTTCCCCGTGCCGGCTCTTCACCATCCCGTTTTCCAGCAAGAGTCGT
TCACCAGACAGGTGTTATGGAAGCTGCTGAAGGTTGTGAAATTCGGAGAAGTGATTTCTGAGTCACACTT
AGCAGCCCTGGTAGGCAACCCCGCAGCCACGGCAGCAGTGAATACGGCACTGGATGGCAATCCTGTCCCT
ATCCTGATCCCGTGCCACAGAGTGGTCCAGGGGGATTCGGATGTGGGGCCGTACCTTGGTGGACTGGCCG
TGAAGGAATGGCTTCTGGCCCATGAAGGCCACCGGTTGGGGAAGCCAGGCTTGGGATTCGAACTGGAGGT
GCTGTTCCAGGGCCCCGGTACCGCCATCACAAGTTTGTACAAAAAAGCAGGCACCATGGCGCGGGCTGGC
CCTCGGCTGGTGCTGAGCGAGGAGGCGGTTCGGGCGAAGAGCGGCTTAGGGCCTCACCGCGACCTGGCTG
AGCTTCAGTCATTGTCTATTCCTGGAACTTACCAAGAGAAGATCACCCACCTGGGACATTCTCTGATGAG
TTTAACAGGTCTGAAATCTTTGGATCTCTCGCGCAACTCCTTGGTTAGTCTGGAGGGCATTCAGTACCTG
ACTGCATTGGAGAGTCTCAATCTCTACTACAACTGCATCTCCTCGTTGGCAGAAGTGTTTCGGCTCCACG
CCTTAACCGAGCTCGTGGATGTGGACTTCCGGCTGAACCCCGTGGTGAAGGTTGAGCCTGACTACCGCCT
TTTTGTTGTGCACCTGCTCCCCAAGCTCCAGCAGCTGGACGATCGCCCCGTGAGAGCAAGCGAGCGGAAG
GCTTCCCGACTGCATTTTGCATCAGAGGACTCACTCGACTCCAAAGAGAGCGTCCCAGCTTCTTTGAAAG
AGGGCAGACCACACCACCCCAGAGCCAAGTGCACCGAGGCCTTGGCCAAGCAGAGCCTGGTCATGGATGC
GGATGACGAGGCAGTCCTGAACCTCATTGCAGAGTGCGAGTGGGACCTCGGCAGGCCTCCCGGGAGCACG
AGCTTCAGCCAGAAGGGGCGTGAGGCCGACTCTCGTGGTTCCCAAGAATCCAGACATCTGTTGAGCCCGC
AGTTGGTACAGTACCAGTGTGGGGACTCTGGGAAGCAGGGCCGTGAGACGAGGAGGAGCAGCTGCAGAGG
GTGCTGTCTGGAGAAGATGCCTTGGAGCCAGCTCTGTGGAGAGCTTCCGCCACTGTACGGAGCGGAGCCA
GAGGCCTCCCGTGCCCCCAGGCCACACACGTACTTCACCCCACACCCAGACTCCATGGATACCGAGGACT
CGGCCTCTTCTCAGAAGTTGGATTTGTCAGGAGAAATGGTGCCTGGTCCCCTGCCAGCCCCCGGAAAGTG
CAGGAAGCGAAGAATGCCTGTTGGAAGATTCCAGACGTTTTCGGACCAGGAGGGTTTGGGCTGCCCGGAG
AGAACTCATGGGTCCTCCGTGCCCAAGGAGAGCCTGAGCAGACAGGACAGCTCAGAAAGCAGGAACGGGA
GGACCTTGTCTCAGCCTGAGGCCTCGGAGACTGAGGAGCAGAGGTCTCGGGGTGTGACCGACACCAGAGA
GCCGTCTCCCGGGTCACACTCGGCTCTACCCGGGAAGAAGACGGCCCTGCAGGCGGCGCTCCTGGAGACG
CTCTTGGACCTGGTGGACAGGAGCTGGGGCGGCTGCAGGTCCCTGCACAGCAACGAGGCATTCCTTGCTC
AGGCAAGACACATCTTGTCATCTGTTGAAGAATTCACAGCAGCTCAGGACAGCTCTGCGATGGTGGGTGA
AGATGTCGGCTCCCTGGCTCTGGAGAGTAAGTCCCTGCAAAGCCGCCTTGCTGAGCAGCAGCAGCAGCAC
GCCCGGGAGATGAGCGAGGTGACGGCGGAGCTGCACCACACACACAAGGAGCTGGATGATTTGAGACAAC
ATTTAGATAAATCTTTGGAAGAGAACAGTAGGTTAAAATCGCTTTTGTTGAGTATGAAAAAGGAAGTGAA
GAGTGCAGACACTGCAGCCACGTTAAATTTGCAGATCGCTGGACTTCAAACAAGTGTGAAGAGGCTGTGT
GGCGAGATTGTGGAACTGAAGCAGCACCTGGAGCACTACGACAAGATCCAGGAGCTCACGCAGATGCTGC
AGGAGAGCCACAGCTCCCTGGTCAGCACCAATGAACACCTGCTGCAGGAGCTGAGCCAGGTGCGGGCGCA
GCACAGAGCCGAGGTGGAGCAGATGCACTGGAGCTACCAGGAGCTCAAGAAGACCATGGCCCTGTTTCCA
CACAGCAGCGCCAGCCATGGAGGCTGCCAGGCCTGCTAGAACCCAGCTTTC
Features (pLannotate 1.2.2; 30 found; start..end, strand, type, name):
    433..1990    -  rep_origin     oriP (fragment): Epstein-Barr virus oriP replication origin (Yates et al., 2000)
   2103..2321    -  CDS            gL (fragment): GL_EBVB9 - Experimental evidence at protein level: Swiss-Prot protein existence level 1. The heterodimer glycoprotein H-glycoprotein L is required for the fusion of viral and plasma membranes leading to virus entry into the host cell. Acts as a functional inhibitor of gH and maintains gH in an inhibited form. Upon binding to host integrins, gL dissociates from gH leading to activation of the viral fusion glycoproteins gB and gH. Fusion of EBV with B-lymphocytes requires the additional receptor- binding protein gp42, which forms a complex with gH/gL. The heterodimer gH/gL targets also host EPHA
   2404..4331    -  CDS            EBNA1 (fragment): Epstein-Barr nuclear antigen 1, also known as EBNA-1 crucial for latent viral infection, and for episomal amplification of vectors containing the oriP origin (Okita et al., 2013)
   4369..4713    -  CDS            BRRF2_EBVB9 (fragment): Protein inferred from homology: Swiss-Prot protein existence level 3. From Epstein-Barr virus (strain B95-8) (HHV-4) (Human herpesvirus 4).
   4716..4739    -  promoter       tet promoter (fragment): E. coli promoter for tetracycline efflux protein gene
   4852..4956    +  promoter       AmpR promoter: bla
   4957..5817    +  CDS            AmpR: β-lactamase; bla; confers resistance to ampicillin, carbenicillin, and related antibiotics
   5988..6576    +  rep_origin     ori: high-copy-number ColE1/pMB1/pBR322/pUC origin of replication
   6622..6745    -  CDS            TcR (fragment): tetracycline efflux protein; tet; confers resistance to tetracycline
   6783..7080    +  promoter       SV40 promoter: SV40 enhancer and early promoter
   7102..7500    +  CDS            BSD: blasticidin S deaminase; Aspergillus terreus BSD; confers resistance to blasticidin
   7544..7678    +  polyA_signal   SV40 poly(A) signal: SV40 polyadenylation signal
   7800..7852    -  misc_feature   bom (fragment): basis of mobility region from pBR322
   7983..8076    +  ncRNA          Retro dr1: Accession: RF00214 - Retrovirus direct repeat 1 (dr1)
   8112..8373    +  promoter       RSV promoter: Rous sarcoma virus enhancer/promoter
   8399..8459    +  promoter       SV40 promoter (fragment): SV40 early promoter
   8490..9062    +  intron         β-globin intron: intron from rabbit β-globin gene
   9117..9135    +  promoter       T7 promoter: promoter for bacteriophage T7 RNA polymerase
   9146..9766    +  CDS            tetR: TETR2_ECOLX - Experimental evidence at protein level: Swiss-Prot protein existence level 1. TetR is the repressor of the tetracycline resistance element; its N-terminal region forms a helix-turn-helix structure and binds DNA. Binding of tetracycline to TetR reduces the repressor affinity for the tetracycline resistance gene (tetA) promoter operator sites. From Escherichia coli.
   9808..9929    +  polyA_signal   SV40 poly(A) signal: SV40 polyadenylation signal
   9984..10363   +  enhancer       CMV enhancer: human cytomegalovirus immediate early enhancer
  10364..10567   +  promoter       CMV promoter: human cytomegalovirus (CMV) immediate early promoter
  10569..10588   +  promoter       PLtetO-1 promoter (fragment): modified phage lambda PL promoter with tet operator sites (Lutz and Bujard, 1997)
  10590..10609   +  promoter       PLtetO-1 promoter (fragment): modified phage lambda PL promoter with tet operator sites (Lutz and Bujard, 1997)
  10617..10650   +  promoter       TRE3GV promoter (fragment): 3rd-generation Tet-responsive promoter that can be activated by binding of Tet-On® 3G, optimized for retroviral and lentiviral vectors
  10766..10783   +  CDS            9xHis (fragment): 9xHis affinity tag
  10784..11326   +  CDS            MGMT (fragment): MGMT_HUMAN - Experimental evidence at protein level: Swiss-Prot protein existence level 1. Involved in the cellular defense against the biological effects of O6-methylguanine (O6-MeG) and O4-methylthymine (O4-MeT) in DNA. Repairs the methylated nucleobase in DNA by stoichiometrically transferring the methyl group to a cysteine residue in the enzyme. This is a suicide reaction: the enzyme is irreversibly inactivated. From Homo sapiens (Human).
  11370..11390   +  protein_bind   attB1: mutant version of attB; core recombination site for the Gateway® BP reaction BP Clonase™
  11396..13336   +  CDS            CEP72: CEP72_HUMAN - Also known as KIAA1519. Experimental evidence at protein level: Swiss-Prot protein existence level 1. Involved in the recruitment of key centrosomal proteins to the centrosome. Provides centrosomal microtubule-nucleation activity on the gamma-tubulin ring complexes (gamma-TuRCs) and has critical roles in forming a focused bipolar spindle, which is needed for proper tension generation between sister chromatids. Required for localization of KIZ, AKAP9 and gamma-tubulin ring complexes (gamma-TuRCs) (PubMed:19536135). Involved in centriole duplication. Required for CDK5RAP22, CEP152,
  13341..14      -  protein_bind   attB2 (across the origin): mutant version of attB; recombination site for the Gateway® BP reaction BP Clonase™
