[The description below was written by a language model from this plasmid's Addgene catalogue record and pLannotate feature annotations shown in this document.]
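Description:
pEBTetDBl-CLIP-Cep72 is an episomal, tetracycline-regulated mammalian expression plasmid of about 13.4 kb built on the pEBTetDBl backbone. In E. coli it is propagated through a high-copy ColE1/pUC-type origin with ampicillin resistance. In mammalian cells the Epstein-Barr virus oriP origin together with an EBNA1 coding sequence allows the plasmid to persist as a replicating extrachromosomal element. An SV40 promoter–blasticidin S deaminase–SV40 poly(A) cassette provides blasticidin selection. The backbone also carries its own repressor unit, in which an RSV promoter region followed by a rabbit β-globin intron drives TetR, terminated by an SV40 poly(A) signal.

The payload sits behind the CMV enhancer/promoter, which is followed by tet operator sites (CMV-TetO2). TetR therefore holds transcription off until tetracycline or doxycycline releases it. The open reading frame encodes human CEP72, a centrosomal protein, fused at its N terminus to CLIP-tag. The CLIP-tag is annotated as an MGMT fragment because it is an engineered O6-alkylguanine-DNA alkyltransferase that covalently reacts with benzylcytosine-linked probes. A His tag lies just upstream of the CLIP-tag, and the catalogue also lists a FLAG tag that the feature tables do not annotate. The attB1 and attB2 sites flanking CEP72 reflect Gateway cloning.

No polyadenylation signal is annotated downstream of the insert, which fits the depositor's comment that a polyadenylation deletion gives low protein expression. The sequencing-derived record is about 100 nt shorter than the depositor sequence, with the difference falling mainly in oriP, which is called as a fragment. The construct serves inducible expression of CLIP-tagged Cep72 for covalent labelling, and the associated publication concerns selective chemical crosslinking of centrosomal proteins.
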