Addgene plasmid #136869: pEBTetDBl-CLIP-Cep72
Purpose: Mammalian expression of the centrosomal protein Cep72 N-terminally fused to CLIP-tag
Depositing lab: Kai Johnsson. Depositing organization: Swiss Federal Institute of Technology (EPFL). Publication: Selective chemical crosslinking reveals a Cep57-Cep63-Cep152 centrosomal complex. Lukinavicius G, Lavogina D, Orpinell M, Umezawa K, Reymond L, Garin N, Gonczy P, Johnsson K. Curr Biol. 2013 Feb 4;23(3):265-70. doi: 10.1016/j.cub.2012.12.030. Epub 2013 Jan 17. PubMed 23333316.
Backbone
  Vector backbone: pEBTetDBl
  Backbone size w/o insert (bp): 10639
  Vector type: Mammalian Expression
  Selectable markers: Blasticidin
Growth in bacteria
  Bacterial resistance: Ampicillin, 100 μg/mL
  Growth temperature: 37°C
  Growth strain: DH5alpha
  Copy number: High Copy
Gene/Insert
  Gene/Insert name: CLIP-Cep72
  Species: H. sapiens (human), Synthetic
  Insert size (bp): 2817
  Entrez Gene: CEP72 (a.k.a. MGC5307, FLJ10565, KIAA1519)
  Promoter: CMV-TetO2
  Tag / fusion protein: FLAG-tag / His-tag (N terminal on insert)
  Cloning method: Gateway Cloning
  Sequencing primers: 5′ CMV_Fwd
Terms and licenses: Academic/Nonprofit Terms; Industry Terms: Not Available to Industry
Depositor comments: PolyAdenylation RNA deletion - low protein expression level
How to cite: pEBTetDBl-CLIP-Cep72 was a gift from Kai Johnsson (Addgene plasmid # 136869 ; http://n2t.net/addgene:136869 ; RRID:Addgene_136869)
