>Addgene plasmid #136869 | pEBTetDBl-CLIP-Cep72 | depositor partial sequence | sequence record 264167 | Insert
ATGGGCGGTAGGCGTGTACGGTGGGAGGTCTATATAAGCAGAGCTCTCCCTATCAGTGATAGAGATCTCC
CTATCAGTGATAGAGATCGTCGACGAGCTCGTTTAGTGAACCGTCAGATCGCCTGGAGACGCCATCCACG
CTGTTTTGACCTCCATAGAAGACACCGGGACCGATCCAGCCTCCGGACTCTAGCGTTTAAACTTAAGCTT
ACCACCATGGATTATAAAGACGATGATGACAAGCACCACCACCACCACCACGACAAGGATTGTGAAATGA
AACGCACCACACTGGACAGCCCTTTGGGGAAGCTGGAGCTGTCTGGTTGTGAGCAGGGTCTGCACGAAAT
AATTTTTCTGGGCAAGGGGACGTCTGCAGCTGATGCCGTGGAGGTCCCAGCCCCCGCTGCGGTTCTCGGA
GGTCCGGAGCCCCTGATACAGGCTACAGCCTGGCTGAATGCCTATTTCCACCAGCCCGAGGCTATCGAAG
AGTTCCCCGTGCCGGCTCTTCACCATCCCGTTTTCCAGCAAGAGTCGTTCACCAGACAGGTGTTATGGAA
GCTGCTGAAGGTTGTGAAATTCGGAGAAGTGATTTCTGAGTCACACTTAGCAGCCCTGGTAGGCAACCCC
GCAGCCACGGCAGCAGTGAATACGGCACTGGATGGCAATCCTGTCCCTATCCTGATCCCGTGCCACAGAG
TGGTCCAGGGGGATTCGGATGTGGGGCCGTACCTTGGTGGACTGGCCGTGAAGGAATGGCTTCTGGCCCA
TGAAGGCCACCGGTTGGGGAAGCCAGGCTTGGGATTCGAACTGGAGGTGCTGTTCCAGGGCCCCGGTACC
GCCATCACAAGTTTGTACAAAAAAGCAGGCACCATGGCGCGGGCTGGCCCTCGGCTGGTGCTGAGCGAGG
AGGCGGTTCGGGCGAAGAGCGGCTTAGGGCCTCACCGCGACCTGGCTGAGCTTCAGTCATTGTCTATTCC
TGGAACTTACCAAGAGAAGATCACCCACCTGGGACATTCTCTGATGAGTTTAACAGGTCTGAAATCTTTG
GATCTCTCGCGCAACTCCTTGGTTAGTCTGGAGGGCATTCAGTACCTGACTGCATTGGAGAGTCTCAATC
TCTACTACAACTGCATCTCCTCGTTGGCAGAAGTGTTTCGGCTCCACGCCTTAACCGAGCTCGTGGATGT
GGACTTCCGGCTGAACCCCGTGGTGAAGGTTGAGCCTGACTACCGCCTTTTTGTTGTGCACCTGCTCCCC
AAGCTCCAGCAGCTGGACGATCGCCCCGTGAGAGCAAGCGAGCGGAAGGCTTCCCGACTGCATTTTGCAT
CAGAGGACTCACTCGACTCCAAAGAGAGCGTCCCAGCTTCTTTGAAAGAGGGCAGACCACACCACCCCAG
AGCCAAGTGCACCGAGGCCTTGGCCAAGCAGAGCCTGGTCATGGATGCGGATGACGAGGCAGTCCTGAAC
CTCATTGCAGAGTGCGAGTGGGACCTCGGCAGGCCTCCCGGGAGCACGAGCTTCAGCCAGAAGGGGCGTG
AGGCCGACTCTCGTGGTTCCCAAGAATCCAGACATCTGTTGAGCCCGCAGTTGGTACAGTACCAGTGTGG
GGACTCTGGGAAGCAGGGCCGTGAGACGAGGAGGAGCAGCTGCAGAGGGTGCTGTCTGGAGAAGATGCCT
TGGAGCCAGCTCTGTGGAGAGCTTCCGCCACTGTACGGAGCGGAGCCAGAGGCCTCCCGTGCCCCCAGGC
CACACACGTACTTCACCCCACACCCAGACTCCATGGATACCGAGGACTCGGCCTCTTCTCAGAAGTTGGA
TTTGTCAGGAGAAATGGTGCCTGGTCCCCTGCCAGCCCCCGGAAAGTGCAGGAAGCGAAGAATGCCTGTT
GGAAGATTCCAGACGTTTTCGGACCAGGAGGGTTTGGGCTGCCCGGAGAGAACTCATGGGTCCTCCGTGC
CCAAGGAGAGCCTGAGCAGACAGGACAGCTCAGAAAGCAGGAACGGGAGGACCTTGTCTCAGCCTGAGGC
CTCGGAGACTGAGGAGCAGAGGTCTCGGGGTGTGACCGACACCAGAGAGCCGTCTCCCGGGTCACACTCG
GCTCTACCCGGGAAGAAGACGGCCCTGCAGGCGGCGCTCCTGGAGACGCTCTTGGACCTGGTGGACAGGA
GCTGGGGCGGCTGCAGGTCCCTGCACAGCAACGAGGCATTCCTTGCTCAGGCAAGACACATCTTGTCATC
TGTTGAAGAATTCACAGCAGCTCAGGACAGCTCTGCGATGGTGGGTGAAGATGTCGGCTCCCTGGCTCTG
GAGAGTAAGTCCCTGCAAAGCCGCCTTGCTGAGCAGCAGCAGCAGCACGCCCGGGAGATGAGCGAGGTGA
CGGCGGAGCTGCACCACACACACAAGGAGCTGGATGATTTGAGACAACATTTAGATAAATCTTTGGAAGA
GAACAGTAGGTTAAAATCGCTTTTGTTGAGTATGAAAAAGGAAGTGAAGAGTGCAGACACTGCAGCCACG
TTAAATTTGCAGATCGCTGGACTTCAAACAAGTGTGAAGAGGCTGTGTGGCGAGATTGTGGAACTGAAGC
AGCACCTGGAGCACTACGACAAGATCCAGGAGCTCACGCAGATGCTGCAGGAGAGCCACAGCTCCCTGGT
CAGCACCAATGAACACCTGCTGCAGGAGCTGAGCCAGGTGCGGGCGCAGCACAGAGCCGAGGTGGAGCAG
ATGCACTGGAGCTACCAGGAGCTCAAGAAGACCATGGCCCTGTTTCCACACAGCAGCGCCAGCCATGGAG
GCTGCCAGGCCTGCTAG
